Addgene plasmid #12555: pKH3
Purpose: (Empty Backbone)
Depositing lab: Ian Macara. Depositing organization: University of Virginia. Publication: Phosphorylation-dependent activation of the Ras-GRF/CDC25Mm exchange factor by muscarinic receptors and G-protein beta gamma subunits. Mattingly RR, Macara IG. Nature. 1996 Jul 18. 382(6588):268-72. 10.1038/382268a0 PubMed 8717044.
Backbone
  Vector backbone: pBR322
  Backbone manufacturer: none
  Backbone size (bp): 4750
  Vector type: Mammalian Expression
Growth in bacteria
  Bacterial resistance: Ampicillin, 100 μg/mL
  Growth temperature: 37°C
  Growth strain: DH5alpha
  Copy number: High Copy
Gene/Insert
  Gene/Insert name: None
  Tag / fusion protein: 3xHA (N terminal on backbone)
  Cloning method: Restriction Enzyme; 5′ cloning site Xba1, BamH1 (not destroyed); 3′ cloning site EcoR1 (not destroyed)
  Sequencing primers: 5′ CAGGTCCAACTGCACCTCGGTTC
Terms and licenses: Academic/Nonprofit Terms; Industry Terms: Not Available to Industry
Depositor comments: CMV promoter, SV40 ori; BamH1 site in same frame as pGEX-2T; XbaI cloning site is upstream of the triple HA tag, so can add the tag either 5' or 3' to your insert.
How to cite: pKH3 was a gift from Ian Macara (Addgene plasmid # 12555 ; http://n2t.net/addgene:12555 ; RRID:Addgene_12555)
