[The description below was written by a language model from this plasmid's Addgene catalogue record and pLannotate feature annotations shown in this document.]
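Description:
pKH3 is an empty mammalian expression backbone, listed as derived from pBR322, for producing proteins fused to a triple haemagglutinin (3xHA) epitope tag. The catalogue gives a backbone size of about 4.75 kb, consistent with the 4,768 nt sequenced record. It is propagated in E. coli as a high-copy plasmid through a ColE1/pMB1-type origin and selected with ampicillin via the bla gene and its own promoter. An M13 phage origin is also annotated. Short fragments of bom, rop, lacI, lacZα, the lac promoter/operator region and an RSF origin appear in the feature table and look like leftovers from the vector's construction rather than functional parts.

The expression cassette runs from the human cytomegalovirus immediate-early enhancer and promoter, through a fragment of CMV intron A and an SP6 promoter, into a small cloning region. This is followed by three HA repeats and then the SV40 polyadenylation signal. A short fragment resembling an immunoglobulin heavy-chain signal sequence is annotated just upstream, but the record does not indicate any role for it. Inserts are normally placed between BamHI and EcoRI downstream of the tag, giving an N-terminal 3xHA fusion, and the BamHI site is in the same reading frame as in pGEX-2T, which simplifies moving inserts between the two vectors. According to the depositor, XbaI lies upstream of the tag, so an insert can instead be placed there to carry the tag at its C terminus. The SV40 early promoter region contains the SV40 origin noted by the depositor, which allows episomal amplification in cells expressing large T antigen. No mammalian selection marker is annotated, so the vector is suited mainly to transient expression, with HA-based detection or immunoprecipitation of the tagged protein.
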