Features (pLannotate 1.2.2; 24 found; start..end, strand, type, name):
      1..121     +  rep_origin     RSF ori (fragment): Plasmids containing the RSF 1030 origin of replication can be propagated in E. coli cells that contain additional plasmids with compatible origins.
    123..215     +  CDS            lacI (fragment): lac repressor; lacI; The lac repressor binds to the lac operator to inhibit transcription in E. coli. This inhibition can be relieved by adding lactose or isopropyl-β-D-thiogalactopyranoside (IPTG).
    228..249     +  protein_bind   CAP binding site: CAP binding activates transcription in the presence of cAMP. E. coli catabolite activator protein
    264..294     +  promoter       lac promoter: promoter for the E. coli lac operon
    302..318     +  protein_bind   lac operator: The lac repressor binds to the lac operator to inhibit transcription in E. coli. This inhibition can be relieved by adding lactose or isopropyl-β-D-thiogalactopyranoside (IPTG). lac repressor encoded by lacI
    371..750     +  enhancer       CMV enhancer: human cytomegalovirus immediate early enhancer
    751..954     +  promoter       CMV promoter: human cytomegalovirus (CMV) immediate early promoter
   1090..1133    +  intron         CMV intron (fragment): modified intron A from human cytomegalovirus
   1185..1203    +  promoter       SP6 promoter: promoter for bacteriophage SP6 RNA polymerase
   1207..1244    +  CDS            IgH signal sequence (fragment): signal sequence from the mouse immunoglobulin heavy chain variable region
   1275..1292    -  misc_feature   MCS (fragment): pUC18/19 multiple cloning site
   1296..1322    +  CDS            3xHA (fragment): three tandem HA epitope tags
   1329..1355    +  CDS            3xHA (fragment): three tandem HA epitope tags
   1362..1388    +  CDS            3xHA (fragment): three tandem HA epitope tags
   1438..1572    +  polyA_signal   SV40 poly(A) signal: SV40 polyadenylation signal
   1641..1998    +  promoter       SV40 promoter: SV40 enhancer and early promoter
   2017..2171    +  CDS            lacZα (fragment): LacZα fragment of β-galactosidase; lacZ fragment
   2177..2228    -  misc_feature   bom (fragment): basis of mobility region from pBR322
   2247..2627    +  rep_origin     M13 ori (sequence partly withheld): M13 bacteriophage origin of replication; arrow indicates direction of (+) strand synthesis
   2703..2752    -  misc_feature   bom (fragment): basis of mobility region from pBR322
   2854..2889    -  CDS            rop (fragment): Rop protein, which maintains plasmids at low copy number; rop
   2984..3088    +  promoter       AmpR promoter: bla
   3089..3949    +  CDS            AmpR: β-lactamase; bla; confers resistance to ampicillin, carbenicillin, and related antibiotics
   4120..4708    +  rep_origin     ori: high-copy-number ColE1/pMB1/pBR322/pUC origin of replication
>Addgene plasmid #12555 | pKH3 | addgene full sequence | sequence record 219881 | Addgene NGS Result
TTCTTTCCTGCGTTATCCCCTGATTCTGTGGATAACCGTATTACCGCCTTTGAGTGAGCTGATACCGCTC
GCCGCAGCCGAACGACCGAGCGCAGCGAGTCAGTGAGCGAGGAAGCGGAAGAGCGCCCAATACGCAAACC
GCCTCTCCCCGCGCGTTGGCCGATTCATTAATGCAGCTGGCACGACAGGTTTCCCGACTGGAAAGCGGGC
AGTGAGCGCAACGCAATTAATGTGAGTTAGCTCACTCATTAGGCACCCCAGGCTTTACACTTTATGCTTC
CGGCTCGTATGTTGTGTGGAATTGTGAGCGGATAACAATTTCACACAGGAAACAGCTATGACATGATTAC
GAATTAATTCGAGCTCGCCCGACATTGATTATTGACTAGTTATTAATAGTAATCAATTACGGGGTCATTA
GTTCATAGCCCATATATGGAGTTCCGCGTTACATAACTTACGGTAAATGGCCCGCCTGGCTGACCGCCCA
ACGACCCCCGCCCATTGACGTCAATAATGACGTATGTTCCCATAGTAACGCCAATAGGGACTTTCCATTG
ACGTCAATGGGTGGAGTATTTACGGTAAACTGCCCACTTGGCAGTACATCAAGTGTATCATATGCCAAGT
ACGCCCCCTATTGACGTCAATGACGGTAAATGGCCCGCCTGGCATTATGCCCAGTACATGACCTTATGGG
ACTTTCCTACTTGGCAGTACATCTACGTATTAGTCATCGCTATTACCATGGTGATGCGGTTTTGGCAGTA
CATCAATGGGCGTGGATAGCGGTTTGACTCACGGGGATTTCCAAGTCTCCACCCCATTGACGTCAATGGG
AGTTTGTTTTGGCACCAAAATCAACGGGACTTTCCAAAATGTCGTAACAACTCCGCCCCATTGACGCAAA
TGGGCGGTAGGCGTGTACGGTGGGAGGTCTATATAAGCAGAGCTCGTTTAGTGAACCGTCAGATCGCCTG
GAGACGCCATCCACGCTGTTTTGACCTCCATAGAAGACACCGGGACCGATCCAGCCTCCGCGGCCGGGAA
CGGTGCATTGGAACGCGGATTCCCCGTGCCAAGAGTGACGTAAGTACCGCCTATAGAGTCTATAGGCCCA
CCCCCTTGGCTTCGTTAGAACGCGGCTACAATTAATACATAACCTTATGTATCATACACATACGATTTAG
GTGACACTATAGAATAACATCCACTTTGCCTTTCTCTCCACAGGTGTCCACTCCCAGGTCCAACTGCACC
TCGGTTCTAAGCTTCTGCAGGTCGACTCTAGAATGTACCCATACGATGTTCCAGATTACGCTGGATCTTA
CCCATACGATGTTCCAGATTACGCTGGATCTTACCCATACGATGTTCCAGATTACGCTGGATCCGAATTC
AATCGATAGATAGCTGAGTCGATGGCCGCCATGGCCCAACTTGTTTATTGCAGCTTATAATGGTTACAAA
TAAAGCAATAGCATCACAAATTTCACAAATAAAGCATTTTTTTCACTGCATTCTAGTTGTGGTTTGTCCA
AACTCATCAATGTATCTTATCATGTCTGGATCGGGAATTAATTCGGCGCAGCACCATGGCCTGAAATAAC
CTCTGAAAGAGGAACTTGGTTAGGTACCTTCTGAGGCGGAAAGAACCAGCTGTGGAATGTGTGTCAGTTA
GGGTGTGGAAAGTCCCCAGGCTCCCCAGCAGGCAGAAGTATGCAAAGCATGCATCTCAATTAGTCAGCAA
CCAGGTGTGGAAAGTCCCCAGGCTCCCCAGCAGGCAGAAGTATGCAAAGCATGCATCTCAATTAGTCAGC
AACCATAGTCCCGCCCCTAACTCCGCCCATCCCGCCCCTAACTCCGCCCAGTTCCGCCCATTCTCCGCCC
CATGGCTGACTAATTTTTTTTATTTATGCAGAGGCCGAGGCCGCCTCGGCCTCTGAGCTATTCCAGAAGT
AGTGAGGAGGCTTTTTTGGAGGCCTAGGCTTTTGCAAAAAGCTGTTAACAGCTTGGCACTGGCCGTCGTT
TTACAACGTCGTGACTGGGAAAACCCTGGCGTTACCCAACTTAATCGCCTTGCAGCACATCCCCCTTTCG
CCAGCTGGCGTAATAGCGAAGAGGCCCGCACCGATCGCCCTTCCCAACAGTTGCGCAGCCTGAATGGCGA
ATGGCGCCTGATGCGGTATTTTCTCCTTACGCATCTGTGCGGTATTTCACACCGCATA
[142 nt withheld, positions 2229-2370]
C
[141 nt withheld, positions 2372-2512]
CCTTTGACGTTGGAGTCCACGTTCTTT
[37 nt withheld, positions 2540-2576]
ACCCTATCTCGGGCTATTCTTTTGATTTATAAGGGATTTTGCCGATTTCGGCCTATTGGTTAAAAAATGA
GCTGATTTAACAAAAATTTAACGCGAATTTTAACAAAATATTAACGTTTACAATTTTATGGTGCACTCTC
AGTACAATCTGCTCTGATGCCGCATAGTTAAGCCAGCCCCGACACCCGCCAACACCCGCTGACGCGCCCT
GACGGGCTTGTCTGCTCCCGGCATCCGCTTACAGACAAGCTGTGACCGTCTCCGGGAGCTGCATGTGTCA
GAGGTTTTCACCGTCATCACCGAAACGCGCGAGACGAAAGGGCCTCGTGATACGCCTATTTTTATAGGTT
AATGTCATGATAATAATGGTTTCTTAGACGTCAGGTGGCACTTTTCGGGGAAATGTGCGCGGAACCCCTA
TTTGTTTATTTTTCTAAATACATTCAAATATGTATCCGCTCATGAGACAATAACCCTGATAAATGCTTCA
ATAATATTGAAAAAGGAAGAGTATGAGTATTCAACATTTCCGTGTCGCCCTTATTCCCTTTTTTGCGGCA
TTTTGCCTTCCTGTTTTTGCTCACCCAGAAACGCTGGTGAAAGTAAAAGATGCTGAAGATCAGTTGGGTG
CACGAGTGGGTTACATCGAACTGGATCTCAACAGCGGTAAGATCCTTGAGAGTTTTCGCCCCGAAGAACG
TTTTCCAATGATGAGCACTTTTAAAGTTCTGCTATGTGGCGCGGTATTATCCCGTATTGACGCCGGGCAA
GAGCAACTCGGTCGCCGCATACACTATTCTCAGAATGACTTGGTTGAGTACTCACCAGTCACAGAAAAGC
ATCTTACGGATGGCATGACAGTAAGAGAATTATGCAGTGCTGCCATAACCATGAGTGATAACACTGCGGC
CAACTTACTTCTGACAACGATCGGAGGACCGAAGGAGCTAACCGCTTTTTTGCACAACATGGGGGATCAT
GTAACTCGCCTTGATCGTTGGGAACCGGAGCTGAATGAAGCCATACCAAACGACGAGCGTGACACCACGA
TGCCTGTAGCAATGGCAACAACGTTGCGCAAACTATTAACTGGCGAACTACTTACTCTAGCTTCCCGGCA
ACAATTAATAGACTGGATGGAGGCGGATAAAGTTGCAGGACCACTTCTGCGCTCGGCCCTTCCGGCTGGC
TGGTTTATTGCTGATAAATCTGGAGCCGGTGAGCGTGGGTCTCGCGGTATCATTGCAGCACTGGGGCCAG
ATGGTAAGCCCTCCCGTATCGTAGTTATCTACACGACGGGGAGTCAGGCAACTATGGATGAACGAAATAG
ACAGATCGCTGAGATAGGTGCCTCACTGATTAAGCATTGGTAACTGTCAGACCAAGTTTACTCATATATA
CTTTAGATTGATTTAAAACTTCATTTTTAATTTAAAAGGATCTAGGTGAAGATCCTTTTTGATAATCTCA
TGACCAAAATCCCTTAACGTGAGTTTTCGTTCCACTGAGCGTCAGACCCCGTAGAAAAGATCAAAGGATC
TTCTTGAGATCCTTTTTTTCTGCGCGTAATCTGCTGCTTGCAAACAAAAAAACCACCGCTACCAGCGGTG
GTTTGTTTGCCGGATCAAGAGCTACCAACTCTTTTTCCGAAGGTAACTGGCTTCAGCAGAGCGCAGATAC
CAAATACTGTTCTTCTAGTGTAGCCGTAGTTAGGCCACCACTTCAAGAACTCTGTAGCACCGCCTACATA
CCTCGCTCTGCTAATCCTGTTACCAGTGGCTGCTGCCAGTGGCGATAAGTCGTGTCTTACCGGGTTGGAC
TCAAGACGATAGTTACCGGATAAGGCGCAGCGGTCGGGCTGAACGGGGGGTTCGTGCACACAGCCCAGCT
TGGAGCGAACGACCTACACCGAACTGAGATACCTACAGCGTGAGCTATGAGAAAGCGCCACGCTTCCCGA
AGGGAGAAAGGCGGACAGGTATCCGGTAAGCGGCAGGGTCGGAACAGGAGAGCGCACGAGGGAGCTTCCA
GGGGGAAACGCCTGGTATCTTTATAGTCCTGTCGGGTTTCGCCACCTCTGACTTGAGCGTCGATTTTTGT
GATGCTCGTCAGGGGGGCGGAGCCTATGGAAAAACGCCAGCAACGCGGCCTTTTTACGGTTCCTGGCCTT
TTGCTGGCCTTTTGCTCACATG
