>Addgene plasmid #12555 | pKH3 | addgene partial sequence | sequence record 41690 | LNCX 5'-AGCTCGTTTAGTGAACCGTCAGATC-3'
TTTTGACCTCCATAGAAGACACCGGGACCGATCCAGCCTCCGCGGCCGGGAACGGTGCATTGGAACGCGG
ATTCCCCGTGCCAAGAGTGACGTAAGTACCGCCTATAGAGTCTATAGGCCCACCCCCTTGGCTTCGTTAG
AACGCGGCTACAATTAATACATAACCTTATGTATCATACACATACGATTTAGGTGACACTATAGAATAAC
ATCCACTTTGCCTTTCTCTCCACAGGTGTCCACTCCCAGGTCCAACTGCACCTCGGTTCTAAGCTTCTGC
AGGTCGACTCTAGAATGTACCCATACGATGTTCCAGATTACGCTGGATCTTACCCATACGATGTTCCAGA
TTACGCTGGATCTTACCCATACGATGTTCCAGATTACGCTGGATCCGAATTCAATCGATAGATAGCTGAG
TCGATGGCCGCCATGGCCCAACTTGTTTATTGCAGCTTATAATGGTTACAAATAAAGCAATAGCATCACA
AATTTCACAAATAAAGCATTTTTTTCACTGCATTCTAGTTGTGGTTTGTCCAAACTCATCAATGTATCTT
ATCATGTCTGGATCGGGAATTAATTCGGCGCAGCACCATGGCCTGAAATAACCTCTGAAAGAGGAACTTG
GTTAGGTACCTTCTGAGGCGGAAAGAACCAGCTGTGGAATGTGTGTCAGTTA
