>Addgene plasmid #12555 | pKH3 | addgene partial sequence | sequence record 43080 | M13rev
ATTATTGACTAGTTATTAATAGTAATCAATTACGGGGTCATTAGTTCATAGCCCATATATGGAGTTCCGC
GTTACATAACTTACGGTAAATGGCCCGCCTGGCTGACCGCCCAACGACCCCCGCCCATTGACGTCAATAA
TGACGTATGTTCCCATAGTAACGCCAATAGGGACTTTCCATTGACGTCAATGGGTGGAGTATTTACGGTA
AACTGCCCACTTGGCAGTACATCAAGTGTATCATATGCCAAGTACGCCCCCTATTGACGTCAATGACGGT
AAATGGCCCGCCTGGCATTATGCCCAGTACATGACCTTATGGGACTTTCCTACTTGGCAGTACATCTACG
TATTAGTCATCGCTATTACCATGGTGATGCGGTTTTGGCAGTACATCAATGGGCGTGGATAGCGGTTTGA
CTCACGGGGATTTCCAAGTCTCCACCCCATTGACGTCAATGGGAGTTTGTTTTGGCACCAAAATCAACGG
GACTTTCCAAAATGTCGTAACAACTCCGCCCCATTGACGCAAATGGGCGGTAGGCGTGTACGGTGGGAGG
TCTATATAAGCAGAGCTCGTTTAGTGAACCGTCAGATCGCCTGGAGACGCCATCCACGCTGTTTTGACCT
CCATAGAAGACACCGGGACCGATCCAGCCTCCGCGGCCGGGAACGGTGCATTGGAACGCGGATTCCCCGT
GCCAAGAGTGACGTAAGTACCGCCTATAGAGTCTATAGGCCCACCCCCTTGGCTTCGTTAGAACGCGGCT
ACAATTAATACATAACCTTATGTATCATACACATACGATTTAGGTGACACTATAGAATAACATCCACTTT
GCCTTTCTCTCCACAGGTGTCCACTCCCAGGTCC
