>Addgene plasmid #12555 | pKH3 | addgene partial sequence | sequence record 43404 | SV40pA-R 5'-GAAATTTGTGATGCTATTGC-3'
TGGCGGCCATCGACTCAGCTATCTATCGATTGAATTCGGATCCAGCGTAATCTGGAACATCGTATGGGTA
AGATCCAGCGTAATCTGGAACATCGTATGGGTAAGATCCAGCGTAATCTGGAACATCGTATGGGTACATT
CTAGAGTCGACCTGCAGAAGCTTAGAACCGAGGTGCAGTTGGACCTGGGAGTGGACACCTGTGGAGAGAA
AGGCAAAGTGGATGTTATTCTATAGTGTCACCTAAATCGTATGTGTATGATACATAAGGTTATGTATTAA
TTGTAGCCGCGTTCTAACGAAGCCAAGGGGGTGGGCCTATAGACTCTATAGGCGGTACTTACGTCACTCT
TGGCACGGGGAATCCGCGTTCCAATGCACCGTTCCCGGCCGCGGAGGCTGGATCGGTCCCGGTGTCTTCT
ATGGAGGTCAAAACAGCGTGGATGGCGTCTCCAGGCGATCTGACGGTTCACTAAACGAGCTCTGCTTATA
TAGACCTCCCACCGTACACGCCTACCGCCCATTTGCGTCAATGGGGCGGAGTTGTTACGACATTTTGGAA
AGTCCCGTTGATTTTGGTGCCAAAACAAACTCCCATTGACGTCAATGGGGTGGAGACTTGGAAATCCCCG
TGAGTCAAACCGCTATCCACGCCCATTGATGTACTGCCAAAACCGCATCACCATGGTAATAGCGATGACT
AATACGTAGATGTACTGCCAAGTAGGAAAGTCCCATAAGGTCATGTACTGGGCATAATGCCAGGCGGGCC
ATTTACCGTCATTGA
